Addgene plasmid #190373: JAB2488
Purpose: Plasmids encode parts for syntetic genetic circuit construction in eudicot plants (proG1090::IcaR-NLS_19St)
Depositing lab: Jennifer Brophy & Jose Dinneny. Depositing organization: Stanford University. Publication: Synthetic genetic circuits as a means of reprogramming plant roots. Brophy JAN, Magallon KJ, Duan L, Zhong V, Ramachandran P, Kniazev K, Dinneny JR. Science. 2022 Aug 12;377(6607):747-751. doi: 10.1126/science.abo4326. Epub 2022 Aug 11. PubMed 35951698.
Backbone
  Vector backbone: JAB2121
  Vector type: Plant Expression
Growth in bacteria
  Bacterial resistance: Spectinomycin, 50 μg/mL
  Growth temperature: 37°C
  Growth strain: DH5alpha
  Copy number: High Copy
Gene/Insert
  Gene/Insert name: proG1090::IcaR-NLS_19St
  Species: Synthetic
  Cloning method: Restriction Enzyme; 5′ cloning site unknown (unknown if destroyed)
Terms and licenses: Academic/Nonprofit Terms; Industry Terms: Not Available to Industry
Depositor comments: Please see the fully annotated sequence linked the "Supplemental Documents" section. Please visit https://www.biorxiv.org/content/10.1101/2022.02.02.478917v1 for bioRxiv preprint.
How to cite: JAB2488 was a gift from Jennifer Brophy & Jose Dinneny (Addgene plasmid # 190373 ; http://n2t.net/addgene:190373 ; RRID:Addgene_190373)
