[The description below was written by a language model from this plasmid's Addgene catalogue record and pLannotate feature annotations shown in this document.]
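Description:
JAB2488 is a compact binary T-DNA plasmid for plant expression, built on the JAB2121 backbone and deposited as one of a set of parts for building synthetic genetic circuits in eudicot plants. Outside the T-DNA borders it carries a high-copy ColE1/pUC-type origin for propagation in E. coli, an aadA gene conferring spectinomycin (and streptomycin) resistance, and a pSa origin. The pSa origin is the type used in pGreen-style binary vectors, where replication in Agrobacterium depends on replicase supplied in trans. The record itself does not describe the transformation route. Small fragments annotated as sat-1, a Tn903 transposase, lacI and an RSF origin appear to be backbone remnants rather than functional elements.

Between the nopaline-type left and right border repeats lie two cassettes. Next to the left border, on the reverse strand, a NOS promoter drives bar, with a NOS terminator. The bar gene encodes phosphinothricin acetyltransferase, allowing selection of transformed plants with glufosinate/bialaphos herbicides. The payload, named proG1090::IcaR-NLS_19St, expresses IcaR, a transcriptional repressor from Staphylococcus epidermidis. According to the insert name it is fused to a nuclear localisation signal, although the NLS is not separately annotated. The G1090 promoter is also not annotated as such. The automated table detects only a short 35S-PPDK-like fragment and a minimal CaMV 35S core upstream of the coding sequence. A CaMV poly(A) signal follows the gene, and this presumably corresponds to the "19St" terminator in the name.

In a circuit, a constitutively supplied, nuclear-targeted bacterial repressor such as IcaR would act on synthetic plant promoters carrying its operator sites, providing a repression or logic-gate component. The cognate target promoter is not part of this plasmid.
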