Features (pLannotate 1.2.2; 22 found; start..end, strand, type, name):
     12..36      +  misc_feature   LB T-DNA repeat: left border repeat from nopaline C58 T-DNA
    106..358     -  terminator     NOS terminator: nopaline synthase terminator and poly(A) signal
    381..929     -  CDS            bar: PAT_STRHY - Experimental evidence at protein level: Swiss-Prot protein existence level 1. Inactivates phosphinothricin (PPT) by transfer of an acetyl group from acetyl CoA. Can also acetylate demethylphosphinothricin but not PTT or glutamate. This enzyme is an effector of phosphinothricin tripeptide (PTT or bialaphos) resistance. From Streptomyces hygroscopicus. Introduced by genetic manipulation and expressed in glufosinate-tolerant maize by Dekalb Genetics.
    971..1150    -  promoter       NOS promoter: nopaline synthase promoter
   1342..1360    -  misc_feature   MCS (fragment): pUC18/19 multiple cloning site
   1432..1477    +  promoter       35SPPDK promoter (fragment): hybrid promoter consisting of the cauliflower mosaic virus 35S enhancer fused to the maize C4PPDK basal promoter (Yoo et al., 2007)
   1476..1522    +  promoter       minimal CaMV 35S promoter: minimal 35S promoter from cauliflower mosaic virus
   1541..2095    +  CDS            icaR: ICAR_STAEQ - Experimental evidence at protein level: Swiss-Prot protein existence level 1. Represses transcription of the icaADBC operon necessary for biofilm production. From Staphylococcus epidermidis (strain ATCC 35984 / RP62A).
   2172..2348    +  polyA_signal   CaMV poly(A) signal: cauliflower mosaic virus polyadenylation signal
   2382..2417    -  misc_feature   MCS (fragment): pBluescript multiple cloning site
   2430..2448    -  promoter       T3 promoter: promoter for bacteriophage T3 RNA polymerase
   2493..2509    -  protein_bind   lac operator: The lac repressor binds to the lac operator to inhibit transcription in E. coli. This inhibition can be relieved by adding lactose or isopropyl-β-D-thiogalactopyranoside (IPTG). lac repressor encoded by lacI
   2517..2547    -  promoter       lac promoter: promoter for the E. coli lac operon
   2562..2583    -  protein_bind   CAP binding site: CAP binding activates transcription in the presence of cAMP. E. coli catabolite activator protein
   2596..2688    -  CDS            lacI (fragment): lac repressor; lacI; The lac repressor binds to the lac operator to inhibit transcription in E. coli. This inhibition can be relieved by adding lactose or isopropyl-β-D-thiogalactopyranoside (IPTG).
   2690..2814    -  rep_origin     RSF ori (fragment): Plasmids containing the RSF 1030 origin of replication can be propagated in E. coli cells that contain additional plasmids with compatible origins.
   2822..2846    +  misc_feature   RB T-DNA repeat: right border repeat from nopaline C58 T-DNA
   2937..3525    -  rep_origin     ori: high-copy-number ColE1/pMB1/pBR322/pUC origin of replication
   3619..4404    -  CDS            aadA: S3AD_SHIFL - Experimental evidence at protein level: Swiss-Prot protein existence level 1. Mediates bacterial resistance to the antibiotics streptomycin and spectinomycin. From Shigella flexneri.
   4465..4614    -  CDS            sat-1 (fragment): STA_ECOLX - Protein inferred from homology: Swiss-Prot protein existence level 3. Involved in resistance to streptothricin, a broad-spectrum antibiotic produced by streptomycetes (PubMed:1850404). Detoxifies streptothricin via acetylation of the beta amino group of the first beta-lysyl moiety of streptothricin (By similarity). From Escherichia coli.
   4756..4854    +  CDS            TRA2_ECOLX (fragment): Protein predicted: Swiss-Prot protein existence level 4. Required for transposition of transposon Tn903. From Escherichia coli.
   4862..5297    +  rep_origin     pSa ori: origin of replication from bacterial plasmid pSa
>Addgene plasmid #190373 | JAB2488 | addgene full sequence | sequence record 393421 | Addgene NGS Result
TGGCTGGCTGGTGGCAGGATATATTGTGGTGTAAACAAATTGACGCTTAGACAACTTAATAACACATTGC
GGACGTTTTTAATGTAATCAGCTTGCATGCCGGTCGATCTAGTAACATAGATGACACCGCGCGCGATAAT
TTATCCTAGTTTGCGCGCTATATTTTGTTTTCTATCGCGTATTAAATGTATAATTGCGGGACTCTAATCA
TAAAAACCCATCTCATAAATAACGTCATGCATTACATGTTAATTATTACATGCTTAACGTAATTCAACAG
AAATTATATGATAATCATCGCAAGACCGGCAACAGGATTCAATCTTAAGAAACTTTATTGCCAAATGTTT
GAACGATCTGCTTGACTCTAGGGGTCATCAGATTTCGGTGACGGGCAGGACCGGACGGGGCGGCACCGGC
AGGCTGAAGTCCAGCTGCCAGAAACCCACGTCATGCCAGTTCCCGTGCTTGAAGCCGGCCGCCCGCAGCA
TGCCGCGGGGGGCATATCCGAGCGCCTCGTGCATGCGCACGCTCGGGTCGTTGGGCAGCCCGATGACAGC
GACCACGCTCTTGAAGCCCTGTGCCTCCAGGGACTTCAGCAGGTGGGTGTAGAGCGTGGAGCCCAGTCCC
GTCCGCTGGTGGCGGGGGGACACGTACACGGTCGACTCGGCCGTCCAGTCGTAGGCGTTGCGTGCCTTCC
AGGGACCCGCGTAGGCGATGCCGGCGACCTCGCCGTCCACCTCGGCGACGAGCCAGGGATAGCGCTCCCG
CAGACGGACGAGGTCGTCCGTCCACTCCTGCGGTTCCTGCGGCTCGGTACGGAAGTTGACCGTGCTTGTC
TCGATGTAGTGGTTGACGATGGTGCAGACCGCCGGCATGTCCGCCTCGGTGGCACGGCGGATGTCGGCCG
GGCGTCGTTCTGGGCTCATGGTAGATCCCCTCGATCGAGTTGAGAGTGAATATGAGACTCTAATTGGATA
CCGAGGGGAATTTATGGAACGTCAGTGGAGCATTTTTGACAAGAAATATTTGCTAGCTGATAGTGACCTT
AGGCGACTTTTGAACGCGCAATAATGGTTTCTGACGTATGTGCTTAGCTCATTAAACTCCAGAAACCCGC
GGCTCAGTGGCTCCTTCAACGTTGCGGTTCTGTCAGTTCCAAACGTAAAACGGCTTGTCCCGCGTCATCG
GCGGGGGTCATAACGTGACTCCCTTAATTCTCCGCTCATGATCGATAACATGTCGACTATCGGACGAGCT
CAAAGTTTAACGTGTGAAGACGTGCTTCTAATGTAGTTTAAACTGAAGGCGGGAAACGACAATCTGATCC
AAGCTCAAGCTAAGCTTGCATGCCTGCAGGATATCGTGGATCCAAGCTTGCCACGTGCCGCCACGTGCCG
CCACGTGCCGCCACGTGCCTCTAGAGGATCCATCTCCACTGACGTAAGGGATGACGCACAATCCCACTAT
CCTTCGCAAGACCCTTCCTCTATATAAGGAAGTTCATTTCATTTGGAGAGGACACGCTGGGATCCCCACC
ATGAAGGACAAGATCATCGACAACGCCATCACCCTGTTCAGCGAGAAGGGCTACGACGGCACCACACTGG
ACGACATCAGCAAGAGCGTGAACATCAAGAAGGCCAGCCTGTACTACCACTACGACAACAAAGAGGAAAT
CTACCGGAAGTCCGTCGAGAACTGCTTCAACTACTTCATCGACTTTCTGCTGCGGAACCACGACGATAAC
TACAGCATCGACGGCCTGTACCAGTTCCTGTTCAAGTTTATCTTCGACGTGGACGAGCGGTACATCAAGC
TGTACGTGCAGCTGAGCAGCGCCCCTGAGGCCCTGAACAGCGAGATCAAGCACCATCTGCAGGAAATCAA
CACCACCCTGCACGACGAGCTGATCAAGTACTACGACCCCACCCACATTGCTCTGAACAAAGAAGATTTC
ATCAACCTGATCCTGCTGTTCCTGGAAACCTGGTACTTCCGGGCCAGCTTCTCCCAGAAATTCGGCGTGA
TCGAGGACAGCAAGAACCGGTTCAAGGACCAGGTGTACAGCCTGCTGAACGTGTTCCTGAAGAAGCCGAA
GAAGAAGAGGAAGGTTTAGTGTCGGTACGCTGAAATCACCAGTCTCTCTCTACAAATCTATCTCTCTCTA
TTTTCTCCATAAATAATGTGTGAGTAGTTTCCCGATAAGGGAAATTAGGGTTCTTATAGGGTTTCGCTCA
TGTGTTGAGCATATAAGAAACCCTTAGTATGTATTTGTATTTGTAAAATACTTCTATCAATAAAATTTCT
AATTCCTAAAACCAAAATCCAGTACTAAAATCCAGATCGATGCTTGATACTACGTCTTCGGGCTAGAGCG
GACTAGTTCTAGAGCGGCCGCCACCGCGGTGGAGCTCCAGCTTTTGTTCCCTTTAGTGAGGGTTAATTGC
GCGCTTGGCGTAATCATGGTCATAGCTGTTTCCTGTGTGAAATTGTTATCCGCTCACAATTCCACACAAC
ATACGAGCCGGAAGCATAAAGTGTAAAGCCTGGGGTGCCTAATGAGTGAGCTAACTCACATTAATTGCGT
TGCGCTCACTGCCCGCTTTCCAGTCGGGAAACCTGTCGTGCCAGCTGCATTAATGAATCGGCCAACGCGC
GGGGAGAGGCGGTTTGCGTATTGGGCGCTCTTCCGCTTCCTCGCTCACTGACTCGCTGCGCTCGGTCGTT
CGGCTGCGGCGAGCGGTATCAGCTCACTCAAAGGCGGTAATACGGTTATCCACAGAATCAGGGGATAACG
CAGGAAAGAACATGAAGGCCTTGACAGGATATATTGGCGGGTAAACTAAGTCGCTGTATGTGTTTGTTTG
AGATCTCATGTGAGCAAAAGGCCAGCAAAAGGCCAGGAACCGTAAAAAGGCCGCGTTGCTGGCGTTTTTC
CATAGGCTCCGCCCCCCTGACGAGCATCACAAAAATCGACGCTCAAGTCAGAGGTGGCGAAACCCGACAG
GACTATAAAGATACCAGGCGTTTCCCCCTGGAAGCTCCCTCGTGCGCTCTCCTGTTCCGACCCTGCCGCT
TACCGGATACCTGTCCGCCTTTCTCCCTTCGGGAAGCGTGGCGCTTTCTCATAGCTCACGCTGTAGGTAT
CTCAGTTCGGTGTAGGTCGTTCGCTCCAAGCTGGGCTGTGTGCACGAACCCCCCGTTCAGCCCGACCGCT
GCGCCTTATCCGGTAACTATCGTCTTGAGTCCAACCCGGTAAGACACGACTTATCGCCACTGGCAGCAGC
CACTGGTAACAGGATTAGCAGAGCGAGGTATGTAGGCGGTGCTACAGAGTTCTTGAAGTGGTGGCCTAAC
TACGGCTACACTAGAAGAACAGTATTTGGTATCTGTGCTCTGCTGAAGCCAGTTACCTTCGGAAGAAGAG
TTGGTAGCTCTTGATCCGGCAAACAAACCACCGCTGGTAGCGGTGGTTTTTTTGTTTGCAAGCAGCAGAT
TACGCGCAGAAAAAAAGGATCTCAAGAAGATCCTTTGATCTTTTCTACGGGGTCTGACGCTCAGTGGAAC
GAAAACTCACGTTAAGGGATTTTGGTCATGAATTCTTGTTAGACATTATTTGCCGACTACCTTGGTGATC
TCGCCTTTCACGTAGTGAACAAATTCTTCCAACTGATCTGCGCGCGAGGCCAAGCGATCTTCTTGTCCAA
GATAAGCCTGCCTAGCTTCAAGTATGACGGGCTGATACTGGGCCGGCAGGCGCTCCATTGCCCAGTCGGC
AGCGACATCCTTCGGCGCGATTTTGCCGGTTACTGCGCTGTACCAAATGCGGGACAACGTAAGCACTACA
TTTCGCTCATCGCCAGCCCAGTCGGGCGGCGAGTTCCATAGCGTTAAGGTTTCATTTAGCGCCTCAAATA
GATCCTGTTCAGGAACCGGATCAAAGAGTTCCTCCGCCGCTGGACCTACCAAGGCAACGCTATGTTCTCT
TGCTTTTGTCAGCAAGATAGCCAGATCAATGTCGATCGTGGCTGGCTCGAAGATACCTGCAAGAATGTCA
TTGCGCTGCCATTCTCCAAATTGCAGTTCGCGCTTAGCTGGATAACGCCACGGAATGATGTCGTCGTGCA
CAACAATGGTGACTTCTACAGCGCGGAGAATCTCGCTCTCTCCAGGGGAAGCCGAAGTTTCCAAAAGGTC
GTTGATCAAAGCTCGCCGCGTTGTTTCATCAAGCCTTACGGTCACCGTAACCAGCAAATCAATATCACTG
TGTGGCTTCAGGCCGCCATCCACTGCGGAGCCGTACAAATGTACGGCCAGCAACGTCGGTTCGAGATGGC
GCTCGATGACGCCAACTACCTCTGATAGTTGAGTCGATACTTCGGCGATCACCGCTTCCCTCATGATGTT
TAACTCCTGAATTAAGCCGCGCCGCGAAGCGGTGTCGGCTTGAATGAATTGTTAGGCGTCATCCTGTGCT
CCCGAGAACCAGTACCAGTACATCGCTGTTTCGTTCGAGACTTGAGGTCTAGTTTTATACGTGAACAGGT
CAATGCCGCCGAGAGTAAAGCCACATTTTGCGTACAAATTGCAGGCAGGTACATTGTTCGTTTGTGCCAT
GATGATATATTTTTATCTTGTGCAATGTAACATCAGAGATTTTGAGACACAACGTGGCTTTGTTGAATAA
ATCGAACTTTTGCTGAGTTGAAGGATCAGATCACGCATCTTCCCGACAACGCAGACCGTTCCGTGGCAAA
GCAAAAGTTCAAAATCACCAACTGGTCCACCTACAACAAAGCTCTCATCAACCGTGGCTCCCTCACTTTC
TGGCTGGATGATGGGGCGATTCAGGAGATCCCCATCCAACAGCCCGCCGTCGAGCGGGCTTTTTTATCCC
CGGAAGCCTGTGGATAGAGGGTAGTTATCCACGTGAAACCGCTAATGCCCCGCAAAGCCTTGATTCACGG
GGCTTTCCGGCCCGCTCCAAAAACTATCCACGTGAAATCGCTAATCAGGGTACGTGAAATCGCTAATCGG
AGTACGTGAAATCGCTAATAAGGTCACGTGAAATCGCTAATCAAAAAGGCACGTGAGAACGCTAATAGCC
CTTTCAGATCAACAGCTTGCAAACACCCCTCGCTCCGGCAAGTAGTTACAGCAAGTAGTATGTTCAATTA
GCTTTTCAATTATGAATATATATATCAATTATTGGTCGCCCTTGGCTTGTGGACAATGCGCTACGCGCAC
CGGCTCCGCCCGTGGACAACCGCAAGCGGTTGCCCACCGTCGAGCGCCTTTGCCCACAACCCGGCGGCCG
GCCGCAACAGATCGTTTTATAAATTTTTTTTTTTGAAAAAGAAAAAGCCCGAAAGGCGGCAACCTCTCGG
GCTTCTGGATTTCCGATCCCCGGAATTAGACTCTGGCTGCCTGTATCGAGTGGTGATTTTGTGCCGAGCT
GCCGGTCGGGGAGCTGT
